Addgene plasmid #217253: pMV-Tc1-2_PM
Purpose: Donor plasmid of Tc1-2_PM Transposon
Depositing lab: Yong E Zhang. Depositing organization: Institute of Zoology, Chinese Academy of Sciences. Publication: Heterologous survey of 130 DNA transposons in human cells highlights their functional divergence and expands the genome engineering toolbox. Zhang T, Tan S, Tang N, Li Y, Zhang C, Sun J, Guo Y, Gao H, Cai Y, Sun W, Wang C, Fu L, Ma H, Wu Y, Hu X, Zhang X, Gee P, Yan W, Zhao Y, Chen Q, Guo B, Wang H, Zhang YE. Cell. 2024 Jul 11;187(14):3741-3760.e30. doi: 10.1016/j.cell.2024.05.007. Epub 2024 Jun 5. PubMed 38843831.
Backbone
  Vector backbone: pMV
  Vector type: Mammalian Expression
Growth in bacteria
  Bacterial resistance: Ampicillin, 100 μg/mL
  Growth temperature: 37°C
  Growth strain: DH5alpha
  Copy number: High Copy
Gene/Insert
  Gene/Insert name: TIRs of Tc1-2_PM transposon
  Species: Synthetic
  Cloning method: Restriction Enzyme; 5′ cloning site Unknown (unknown if destroyed); 3′ cloning site Unknown (unknown if destroyed)
Terms and licenses: Academic/Nonprofit Terms; Industry Terms: Not Available to Industry
How to cite: pMV-Tc1-2_PM was a gift from Yong E Zhang (Addgene plasmid # 217253 ; http://n2t.net/addgene:217253 ; RRID:Addgene_217253)
