[The description below was written by a language model from this plasmid's Addgene catalogue record and pLannotate feature annotations shown in this document.]
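Description:
pMV-Tc1-2_PM is the donor plasmid of a two-component DNA transposon system, built on the pMV backbone and catalogued as a mammalian expression vector. It is about 7.9 kb and is maintained in E. coli through a high-copy ColE1/pUC-type origin, with selection by ampicillin resistance (β-lactamase expressed from its own bla promoter). A short remnant of lacZα is also annotated in the backbone.

The recorded insert is the synthetic terminal inverted repeats (TIRs) of the Tc1-2_PM transposon, the end sequences that a cognate transposase recognises in order to excise the intervening DNA and integrate it into a host genome. The automated feature table does not annotate the TIRs themselves, so their exact positions and lengths are not given, but they presumably flank the reporter cassette that is annotated. That cassette consists of the mouse PGK promoter followed by a puromycin N-acetyltransferase coding sequence, then EGFP, and ends in a bovine growth hormone polyadenylation signal. The short gap between PuroR and EGFP suggests the two are linked in a single transcript, although the linking element is not identified in the record. Brief matches to a human GVQW1 fragment and to mir-1255 lie on either side of the cassette. They are most likely incidental similarity hits rather than designed parts.

No transposase gene is annotated, consistent with a donor role in which the enzyme is supplied from a separate helper construct. The plasmid comes from a survey that tested many DNA transposons for activity in human cells, where puromycin resistance and EGFP fluorescence would report stable integration of the cargo.
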