Features (pLannotate 1.2.2; 10 found; start..end, strand, type, name):
    118..138     -  CDS            lacZα (fragment): LacZα fragment of β-galactosidase; lacZ fragment
    773..850     +  CDS            GVQW1 (fragment): GVQW1_HUMAN - Also known as TIGD1L2. Experimental evidence at transcript level: Swiss-Prot protein existence level 2. From Homo sapiens (Human).
   2520..3019    +  promoter       PGK promoter: mouse phosphoglycerate kinase 1 promoter
   3044..3638    +  CDS            PuroR (fragment): puromycin N-acetyltransferase; pac from Streptomyces alboniger; confers resistance to puromycin
   3702..4421    +  CDS            EGFP: the original enhanced GFP (Yang et al., 1996) mammalian codon-optimized
   4449..4673    +  polyA_signal   bGH poly(A) signal: bovine growth hormone polyadenylation signal
   5090..5155    +  ncRNA          mir-1255: Accession: RF00994 - microRNA mir-1255
   6172..6760    -  rep_origin     ori: high-copy-number ColE1/pMB1/pBR322/pUC origin of replication
   6931..7791    -  CDS            AmpR: β-lactamase; bla; confers resistance to ampicillin, carbenicillin, and related antibiotics
   7792..26      -  promoter       AmpR promoter (across the origin): bla
>Addgene plasmid #217253 | pMV-Tc1-2_PM | addgene full sequence | sequence record 443558 | Addgene NGS Result
AAAAATAAACAAATAGGGGTTCCGCGCACATTTCCCCGAAAAGTGCCACCTGACGTCTAAGAAACCATTA
TTATCATGACATTAACCTATAAAAATAGGCGTATCACGAGGCCCTTTCGTTGTAAAACGACGGCCAGTCG
AACCACGCAATGCGTCTCGATCCGCAGTGTCTTGCGTCTCTCAATTGTACAGTGCCGAGAAAAAGTTTGT
GAACCCCAATGATAATTATGGAAATTCCATAGTTTTACCATGATAGCCTTCTTGAATCAAAACCGGTCTT
TTCTTAAATATCCAATAGGGTTTATATTAACCAATTCCATGTCTTTTGAAACAAAATGATGTATGAATTA
AACAAACAATGAGTAATTAAGGTTCAGGGTATGTGAAAAAGTAAGTGAACCCCTGGTTTCATTAGCTCAA
TTAAGGGAATAATTAGAATCAGGTGTTTAAATAATTAGGTAGATCTTCAGGGGTGAGTTTGGGAGGCCCC
ACCCTATATAAAGATCAGAAACTTTGTGAGTTTGGTCTTCACCATACAGGTGTGTGGAAACAAGTCATGC
CACGATCAAAATAAATCTCTGAGGACCTCAGAAAAAGAGTTATTGATGCTCATCAGTCCGGAAAGGGTTA
CAAAACCATTTCTAAGGATACCGGTCAATTGTACAGGCATACCTCGTTTTATTGCGCTTCGCTTTATTGC
GCTTCGCAGATATTGCGTTTTTTACAAATTGAAGGTTTGTGGCAACCCTGCGTCGAGCAAGTCTATCGGC
GCCATTTTTCCAACAGCATGTGCTCACTTCGTGTCTCTGTGTCACATTTTGGTAATTCTCGCAATATTTC
AAACTTTTTCATTATTATTATATCTGTTATGGTGATCTGTGATCAGTGATCTTTGATGTTACTATTGTAA
TTGTTTTGGGGCGCCACGAACCGCGCCCATATAAGACGGCGAACTTAATCGATAAATGTTGTGTGTGTTC
TGACTGCTCCACCGACCGGCCGTTCCCCCATCTCTCTCCCTCTCCTCGGGCCTCCCTATTCCCTGAGACA
CAACAATATTGAAATTAGGCCAATTAATAACCCTACAACCGGTCAATTGTTTCCTTGCAGGGCTGCCCAG
AGGGGGGGGGGGGCAACTGGGGCAATTTGCCCCGGGCCCCTGCAAAGCAAGGGCCCCCTGCCTCAGCTCC
TGTGTGTACCGTTGGCCCCTGCCCTGCGACATCGCTCACCAGAATTCTTGGTATTTTGTTTTCATGAAAA
AGAGGAAATTGGTGTATTAGAGTGTAAGATGACACTGAATCATTCTCAACATGTAATTGTGACATTATGG
GACCCGTCCCCGACCATGAAGTAAATATTATACATAGTTGTGTGTGAAACAGATGCTAATTTGAGGCTTA
AGTGATTGTTGCATTGATGTCCAAGGGGGAGTCTAAACCAATCACGGTAAGGTAACATCTTTCTTTATCT
CTGGGCAGCAATAGAGACAAGATTGATCAGGCAGGCTTATGATTGGCCTAGCCTAGGGCCTAGGCCAAGT
AGCCCTGGTTACAGAGTCTGTTGTGAGGAGAGAAGGAACAGGGAAGGCTTTAAGGAGGGATCTGTGGCAG
AGCCGGCCTGTTGTCACAGAAAGACCTCCAGGGGAAAGAGTTCAAGTCGTGAGTGAATGTCAGCTCTGTG
GGTTCTTAAGGGCCAAAGTCAGAAATGAATTTGCAAGAATATAATAATTAAAATGATATATATTGTTTTC
TTTATATTTGCCAAGGAAAATAACAACATTAGACATAACACATATTCAGGTTCACATATTTCCCCACTTC
AAAAAGTACTTAAATGCAAAGTGTCTATATAACTCTTGGGGAAAAATATTAAAGTCCTTCTTGATTGAAG
AAGCCTGTGCTCCAAACTGCAAATCTTGCTTTCAGTATTGCAGAGATGACTTGCTCTCTTCTGGTCCTTC
AAACAGCAGCAGTTGCTTACTAAGGCCCATAAGAATATGAACAGTCTCACAATGCCCTTAATCAAGGGGT
TAAAGGCTAAATATACAAGTTTATTCTCCAGCAACAGTACAAAGACAATCCTCCTTCCTCTGTCTACTCT
CTCTGCAGTTACTTTCTTTTTCCTTAAACAGGGGCAGGGCCTGCTTATCCTCTGCCACACCCACAAGCCT
GAACCAAGTACAACCCAGCTTATGGGGGTTACATGAGCACCAGCTAAGATTTCCAGGCAAGGTCCCACTG
GAGAGTAATTTTCTGTGGCAGTTACCACAGGGAAAAGGCCTAGGAGTGGTGTGAGGCCAGGCCTTAAGGG
AGGAATCCTTCCTTCCTGAGTAGTGGAGGAGGCCAGCCAGCAGGCCACAACCAGAAGACCTGTGAGACTG
AGCCGGGCCCCAGGAAACTGGTAGGAGAGAGAAGCTCTGCCAGAAGGGGTTTGGAATTTGGAGGTGCTCA
GGAGAAGTACAACCCTATTCCTATCCCCTTATCCCCGTGTAAGAAAAAACCGGTGCTAGCAATTCTACCG
GGTAGGGGAGGCGCTTTTCCCAAGGCAGTCTGGAGCATGCGCTTTAGCAGCCCCGCTGGGCACTTGGCGC
TACACAAGTGGCCTCTGGCCTCGCACACATTCCACATCCACCGGTAGGCGCCAACCGGCTCCGTTCTTTG
GTGGCCCCTTCGCGCCACCTTCTACTCCTCCCCTAGTCAGGAAGTTCCCCCCCGCCCCGCAGCTCGCGTC
GTGCAGGACGTGACAAATGGAAGTAGCACGTCTCACTAGTCTCGTGCAGATGGACAGCACCGCTGAGCAA
TGGAAGCGGGTAGGCCTTTGGGGCAGCGGCCAATAGCAGCTTTGCTCCTTCGCTTTCTGGGCTCAGAGGC
TGGGAAGGGGTGGGTCCGGGGGCGGGCTCAGGGGCGGGCTCAGGGGCGGGGCGGGCGCCCGAAGGTCCTC
CGGAGGCCCGGCATTCTGCACGCTTCAAAAGCGCACGTCTGCCGCGCTGTTCTCCTCTTCCTCATCTCCG
GGCCTTTCGACCTGCAGCCAACGCCACCATGGGGACCGAGTACAAGCCCACGGTGCGCCTCGCCACCCGC
GACGACGTCCCCCGGGCCGTACGCACCCTCGCCGCCGCGTTCGCCGACTACCCCGCCACGCGCCACACCG
TCGACCCGGACCGCCACATCGAGCGGGTCACCGAGCTGCAAGAACTCTTCCTCACGCGCGTCGGGCTCGA
CATCGGCAAGGTGTGGGTCGCGGACGACGGCGCCGCGGTGGCGGTCTGGACCACGCCGGAGAGCGTCGAA
GCGGGGGCGGTGTTCGCCGAGATCGGCCCGCGCATGGCCGAGTTGAGCGGTTCCCGGCTGGCCGCGCAGC
AACAGATGGAAGGCCTCCTGGCGCCGCACCGGCCCAAGGAGCCCGCGTGGTTCCTGGCCACCGTCGGCGT
CTCGCCCGACCACCAGGGCAAGGGTCTGGGCAGCGCCGTCGTGCTCCCCGGAGTGGAGGCGGCCGAGCGC
GCCGGGGTGCCCGCCTTCCTGGAGACCTCCGCGCCCCGCAACCTCCCCTTCTACGAGCGGCTCGGCTTCA
CCGTCACCGCCGACGTCGAGGTGCCCGAAGGACCGCGCACCTGGTGCATGACCCGCAAGCCCGGTGCCAT
CGATGCCACTAACTTCTCCCTGTTGAAACAAGCAGGGGATGTCGAAGAGAATCCCGGGCCAATGGTGAGC
AAGGGCGAGGAGCTGTTCACCGGGGTGGTGCCCATCCTGGTCGAGCTGGACGGCGACGTAAACGGCCACA
AGTTCAGCGTGTCCGGCGAGGGCGAGGGCGATGCCACCTACGGCAAGCTGACCCTGAAGTTCATCTGCAC
CACCGGCAAGCTGCCCGTGCCCTGGCCCACCCTCGTGACCACCCTGACCTACGGCGTGCAGTGCTTCAGC
CGCTACCCCGACCACATGAAGCAGCACGACTTCTTCAAGTCCGCCATGCCCGAAGGCTACGTCCAGGAGC
GCACCATCTTCTTCAAGGACGACGGCAACTACAAGACCCGCGCCGAGGTGAAGTTCGAGGGCGACACCCT
GGTGAACCGCATCGAGCTGAAGGGCATCGACTTCAAGGAGGACGGCAACATCCTGGGGCACAAGCTGGAG
TACAACTACAACAGCCACAACGTCTATATCATGGCCGACAAGCAGAAGAACGGCATCAAGGTGAACTTCA
AGATCCGCCACAACATCGAGGACGGCAGCGTGCAGCTCGCCGACCACTACCAGCAGAACACCCCCATCGG
CGACGGCCCCGTGCTGCTGCCCGACAACCACTACCTGAGCACCCAGTCCGCCCTGAGCAAAGACCCCAAC
GAGAAGCGCGATCACATGGTCCTGCTGGAGTTCGTGACCGCCGCCGGGATCACTCTCGGCATGGACGAGC
TGTACAAGTAATTAATTAAGCTCGCTGATCAGCCTCGACTGTGCCTTCTAGTTGCCAGCCATCTGTTGTT
TGCCCCTCCCCCGTGCCTTCCTTGACCCTGGAAGGTGCCACTCCCACTGTCCTTTCCTAATAAAATGAGG
AAATTGCATCGCATTGTCTGAGTAGGTGTCATTCTATTCTGGGGGGTGGGGTGGGGCAGGACAGCAAGGG
GGAGGATTGGGAAGACAATAGCAGGCATGCTGGGGATGCGGTGGGCTCTATGGCTTCTGAGGCGCGCCCT
CGAGACTTTCCTCTTCTCATTTTGTTCTTAAGTTCCTAACTTTGTAGCATAAGTTTAATAAATGTTTCAC
TTGCAAACTGTTAATGTCATTTTGCTTTAGTAACCTGTCTCCAAGGTAAATTCTCTCTGCCTAGCCCTCC
TTGCCACGGGAACAAGCGGGGAAAGCCCACTTGTTCCCACTTCCCAGGGCAAGGGAAGGAGGAGCCGCAT
GTGAGAATTCTCACATGCGATGCGTGCGTGCAAGAATTCTCGCACGTGGTCCCCCAGCTTTGTACACACA
CACACGGGTCCTTGTAGGGGGCAGTGGTGGGGCCCCCAACATCACACCTGCCCCAGGCCCCATAAACCCT
CTGGGCAGCCCTGTTTCCTTGGGGCCCCTCGAGACGGATGAGGAGTTGCTTCTTATGGATGAGCAAAGAA
AGTGGTTTCTTGAGATGGAATCTACTCCTGGTGAAGATGCTGTGAACATTGTTGAAATGACAACAAAGGA
TTTAGAATATTACATAAACTTAGTTGATAAAGCAGCGGCAGGGTTTGAGAGGATTGACTCCAATTTTGAA
AGAAGTTCTACTGTGGGTAAAATGCTATCAAACAGCATCGCATGCTACAGAGAAATCTTTCGTGAAAGGA
AGAGTCAATCGATGCGGCAAACTTCATTGTTGTCTTATTTTAAGAAATTGCCACAGCCACCCCAACCTTC
AGCAACCACCACCCTGATCAGTCAGCAGCCATCAACATCGAGGCAAGACCCTCCACCAGCAAAAAGATTA
CGACTCGCTGAAGGCTCAGATGATCGTTAGCATTTTTTAGCAATAAAGTATTTTTAAATTAAGGTATGTA
CATTGTTTTTTAGACATAATGCTATTGCACACTTAATAGACTACAGTATAGTGTAAACATAACTTTTATA
TGCACTGGGAAACCAAAAAATTCGTGTGACTCGCTTTATTGCGATATTCGCTTTATTGCGGTGGTCTGGA
ACCGAACCCGCAATATCTCCGAGGTATGCCTGTAGGGCCCCTCGAGATCTAAAGGTTCACATACTTTTTC
ACACGTGGTTATTGAATGTAGAATCATTTGAGGATAAATAAATGTTGAAAGAGTATCATGTTTTTGTGTC
ATTTGTTTAATCAGGTTATCTTTATCTATTATTAGGACTTAGATTAAGATCTAATAACATTTTAGGTTTG
AAATATGTAAAATATGTGAAAATCCTAAGGGGTTCACAAACTTTTTCTCGGCACTGTAGGGCCCAGAGAC
GGAGTCACTGCCAACCGAGACGGTCATAGCTGTTTCCTGTGTGCCGCTTCCTCGCTCACTGACTCGCTGC
GCTCGGTCGTTCGGCTGCGGCGAGCGGTATCAGCTCACTCAAAGGCGGTAATACGGTTACCCACAGAATC
AGGGGATAACGCAGGAAAGAACATGTGAGCAAAAGGCCAGCAAAAGGCCAGGAACCGTAAAAAGGCCGCG
TTGCTGGCGTTTTTCCATAGGCTCCGCCCCCCTGACGAGCATCACAAAAATCGACGCTCAAGTCAGAGGT
GGCGAAACCCGACAGGACTATAAAGATACCAGGCGTTTCCCCCTGGAAGCTCCCTCGTGCGCTCTCCTGT
TCCGACCCTGCCGCTTACCGGATACCTGTCCGCCTTTCTCCCTTCGGGAAGCGTGGCGCTTTCTCATAGC
TCACGCTGTAGGTATCTCAGTTCGGTGTAGGTCGTTCGCTCCAAGCTGGGCTGTGTGCACGAACCCCCCG
TTCAGCCCGACCGCTGCGCCTTATCCGGTAACTATCGTCTTGAGTCCAACCCGGTAAGACACGACTTATC
GCCACTGGCAGCAGCCACTGGTAACAGGATTAGCAGAGCGAGGTATGTAGGCGGTGCTACAGAGTTCTTG
AAGTGGTGGCCTAACTACGGCTACACTAGAAGAACAGTATTTGGTATCTGCGCTCTGCTGAAGCCAGTTA
CCTTCGGAAAAAGAGTTGGTAGCTCTTGATCCGGCAAACAAACCACCGCTGGTAGCGGTGGTTTTTTTGT
TTGCAAGCAGCAGATTACGCGCAGAAAAAAAGGATCTCAAGAAGATCCTTTGATCTTTTCTACGGGGTCT
GACGCTCAGTGGAACGAAAACTCACGTTAAGGGATTTTGGTCATGAGATTATCAAAAAGGATCTTCACCT
AGATCCTTTTAAATTAAAAATGAAGTTTTAAATCAATCTAAAGTATATATGAGTAAACTTGGTCTGACAG
TTACCAATGCTTAATCAGTGAGGCACCTATCTCAGCGATCTGTCTCTTTCGTTCATCCATAGTTGCCTGA
CTCCCCGTCGTGTAGATAACTACGATACGGGAGGGCTTACCATCTGGCCCCAGTGCTGCAATAATACCGC
GGGACCCACGCTCACCGGCTCCAGATTTATCAGCAATAAACCAGCCAGCCGGAAGGGCCGAGCGCAGAAG
TGGTCCTGCAACTTTATCCGCCTCCATCCAGTCTATTAATTGTTGCCGGGAAGCTAGAGTAAGTAGTTCG
CCAGTTAATAGTTTGCGCAACGTTGTTGCCATCGCTACAGGCATCGTGGTATCACGCTCGTCGTTTGGTA
TGGCTTCATTCAGCTCCGGTTCCCAACGATCAAGGCGAGTTACATGATCCCCCATGTTGCGCAAAAAAGC
GGTTAGCTCCTTCGGTCCTCCGATCGTTGTCAGAAGTAAGTTGGCCGCCGTGTTATCACTCATGGTTATG
GCAGCACTACATAATTCTCTTACTGTCATGCCATCCGTAAGATGCTTTTCTGTGACTGGTGAGTACTCAA
CCAAGTCATTCTGAGAATAGTGTATGCGGCGACCGAGTTGCTCTTGCCCGGCGTCAATACGGGATAATAC
CGCGCCACATAGCAGAACTTTAAAAGTGCTCATCATTGGAAAACGTTCTTCGGGGCGAAAACTCTCAAGG
ATCTTACCGCTGTTGAGATCCAGTTCGATGTAACCCACTCGTGCACCCAACTGATCTTCAGCATCTTTTA
CTTTCACCAGCGTTTCTGGGTGAGCAAAAACAGGAAGGCAAAATGCCGCAAAAAAGGGAATAAGGGCGAC
ACGGAAATGTTGAATACTCATACTCTTCCTTTTTCAATATTATTGAAGCATTTATCAGGGTTATTGTCTC
ATGAGCGGATACATATTTGAATGTATTTAG
